>Addgene plasmid #217205 | pCMV-hAT-19_Crp | addgene full sequence | sequence record 442017 | Addgene NGS Result
GACATTGATTATTGACTAGTTATTAATAGTAATCAATTACGGGGTCATTAGTTCATAGCCCATATATGGA
GTTCCGCGTTACATAACTTACGGTAAATGGCCCGCCTGGCTGACCGCCCAACGACCCCCGCCCATTGACG
TCAATAATGACGTATGTTCCCATAGTAACGCCAATAGGGACTTTCCATTGACGTCAATGGGTGGAGTATT
TACGGTAAACTGCCCACTTGGCAGTACATCAAGTGTATCATATGCCAAGTACGCCCCCTATTGACGTCAA
TGACGGTAAATGGCCCGCCTGGCATTATGCCCAGTACATGACCTTATGGGACTTTCCTACTTGGCAGTAC
ATCTACGTATTAGTCATCGCTATTACCATGGTGATGCGGTTTTGGCAGTACATCAATGGGCGTGGATAGC
GGTTTGACTCACGGGGATTTCCAAGTCTCCACCCCATTGACGTCAATGGGAGTTTGTTTTGGCACCAAAA
TCAACGGGACTTTCCAAAATGTCGTAACAACTCCGCCCCATTGACGCAAATGGGCGGTAGGCGTGTACGG
TGGGAGGTCTATATAAGCAGAGCTCTCTGGCTAACTAGAGAACCCACTGCTTACTGGCTTATCGAAATTA
ATACGACTCACTATAGGGAGACCCAAGCTTGGTACCGAGCTCGGATCCACTAGTAACGGCCGCCAGTGTG
CTGGAATTCGCCGCCACCATGAACGCGAAGAAGAGCAGCAAGACCGCCAAGTATGTGAGCGCGCTGGATC
GTGCACGCCAATATCCTGCAGGCACCCTGCATGCAGACGGTGGTCGCTTATTTTGTACCAGCTGCAACGT
GACCTTAGATGTGAGCCGCAAGACCAGCATTGATCGCCATCTGGAGAGCGAAGCGCATATGAAGCGCAAA
GCGGCAGCGGAAGCAGAAGGCCAGAGCAAGAAACAAGCCACCGTGAGCAGCCTGTTTAAACGCACCACCG
AAAGCTCATTAGCGCGTCGTGAAGCGGCATTTAGCCTGGTGGAAGCATTTGCGGCGGCGAATATCCCTCT
GGAAAAACTGGATCATCCGAAACTGCGCGACTATCTGAACCAGAACGTGCCTAACGCAGGCTCATTTCCT
CGCGCGAACAAACTGCGCCAGGACTATTTACCTGCCGTGATCGCGTCACATGTGCAGAGCACCAAAGCAG
CGCTGGCGGAATATCATAGCTTTAGCATTGTGGCCGATGAGGCGACCGATCCTCAGGACAACTACGTGCT
GCATATCCTGTTTGTGCCTGGCAGCTGGACTGATCGTGATCTGCCTGTGTTTCAGACCGAACCGGTGCAC
TTAACCAGCGTGAACTTCAGCACCGTGAGCCAGGCCATTGTGAAAGTGATTGTGAGCTACGGCGTGGATT
TTAACAAAATCAGCGCGTTTCTGAGCGATAACGCGATGTACATGTGCAAGGCGTTTAGCGATGTGCTGCA
GGGCATGTTACCTAACGCCGTGCATGTTACCTGCAACGCGCATATTCTGAGCCTGGTGAGCGATATTTGG
CGCACCCAGTTTCCTGAAGTGGACAGCCTGGTGAGCAGCTTCAAAAAGGCGTTTAAACATTGCCCTGGCC
GCAAAGTTCGCTATCGCGAAAGCGTTGCGAGCCAAAGCGGTGATAGCCATGGTACCGTGCCTTTACCTCC
TGAGCCTGTGTTAACCCGCTGGAACAGCTGGTTTAACGCCGTGCGCTACCATGCGAAACACATGCAGCAT
TACCAGCAGTTTGTGAGCGAGGAGCTGGAAATTACCCCGAGCACCCAGTGCATGCTGAAACTGCGCGATC
TGTTAGGTCGTGGCGACATTCAGGATCAGGTGACCTTCGTGGCAGATAACGCGACCCGCTTTATGGAACT
GCTGACCTGGTTTGAAGGTCGCCAGGCCGTTATTCATCATGCGCACAACAAACTGATGGATCTGATTAGC
TGGGTGGAAGATCGCGCGAGCCAAGAACTGAGCAGCTGCCCTCGTGAAAATCAGCGTCGCCGCGATCTGT
TTCAAGCGATCGCGGTGAAGCTGAACCAGTACTATCGCTACGACCCTAGCTTACCTCCGCGTTTTCGTCA
ACCTGCCGCGCCTTTTTTATCAGCCGTGCGCATCTTAGACCCGAACCAGGTTCCTCTGCTGAGCTGTGAT
CCGCAGCTGCTGAAAGCAATTCCGGGCTGGGGTAAAGAGCACGACAATGAACGCGCCGCGTATGTGAACT
TTGTGAAGGAATGCCAGATGCCTGTGCCGGTGCCTGTGTTTTGGGATAGCGTGTGCGATCGCTTCCCTCA
CCTGTATGCCTTAGCACGCCGCTGTTTAACCATACCGACCAATAGCGTGGATGCGGAACGCGCGATTAGC
GTTTACGGCCAGGTGTTTACCCCTCAGCGTCAGCGTATGTCACCTGCGACTGCGGCAGGTTGTAGCATGC
TGGCGTTTAACACCTAATGAGCGGCCGCTCGAGCATGCATCTAGAGGGCCCTATTCTATAGTGTCACCTA
AATGCTAGAGCTCGCTGATCAGCCTCGACTGTGCCTTCTAGTTGCCAGCCATCTGTTGTTTGCCCCTCCC
CCGTGCCTTCCTTGACCCTGGAAGGTGCCACTCCCACTGTCCTTTCCTAATAAAATGAGGAAATTGCATC
GCATTGTCTGAGTAGGTGTCATTCTATTCTGGGGGGTGGGGTGGGGCAGGACAGCAAGGGGGAGGATTGG
GAAGACAATAGCAGGCATGCTGGGGATGCGGTGGGCTCTATGGCTTCTGAGGCGGAAAGAACCAGCTGGG
GCTCTAGGGGGTATCCCC
[124 nt withheld, positions 2819-2942]
C
[91 nt withheld, positions 2944-3034]
A
[49 nt withheld, positions 3036-3084]
CCTTTGACGTTGGAGTCCACGTTCTTT
[37 nt withheld, positions 3112-3148]
ACCCTATCTCGGTCTATTCTTTTGATTTATAAGGGATTTTGCCGATTTCGGCCTATTGGTTAAAAAATGA
GCTGATTTAACAAAAATTTAACGCGAATTAATTCTGTGGAATGTGTGTCAGTTAGGGTGTGGAAAGTCCC
CAGGCTCCCCAGCAGGCAGAAGTATGCAAAGCATGCATCTCAATTAGTCAGCAACCAGGTGTGGAAAGTC
CCCAGGCTCCCCAGCAGGCAGAAGTATGCAAAGCATGCATCTCAATTAGTCAGCAACCATAGTCCCGCCC
CTAACTCCGCCCATCCCGCCCCTAACTCCGCCCAGTTCCGCCCATTCTCCGCCCCATGGCTGACTAATTT
TTTTTATTTATGCAGAGGCCGAGGCCGCCTCTGCCTCTGAGCTATTCCAGAAGTAGTGAGGAGGCTTTTT
TGGAGGCCTAGGCTTTTGCAAAAAGCTCCCCGAAATGACCGACCAAGCGACGCCCAACCTGCCATCACGA
GATTTCGATTCCACCGCCGCCTTCTATGAAAGGTTGGGCTTCGGAATCGTTTTCCGGGACGCCGGCTGGA
TGATCCTCCAGCGCGGGGATCTCATGCTGGAGTTCTTCGCCCACCCCAACTTGTTTATTGCAGCTTATAA
TGGTTACAAATAAAGCAATAGCATCACAAATTTCACAAATAAAGCATTTTTTTCACTGCATTCTAGTTGT
GGTTTGTCCAAACTCATCAATGTATCTTATCATGTCTGTATACCGTCGACCTCTAGCTAGAGCTTGGCGT
AATCATGGTCATAGCTGTTTCCTGTGTGAAATTGTTATCCGCTCACAATTCCACACAACATACGAGCCGG
AAGCATAAAGTGTAAAGCCTGGGGTGCCTAATGAGTGAGCTAACTCACATTAATTGCGTTGCGCTCACTG
CCCGCTTTCCAGTCGGGAAACCTGTCGTGCCAGCTGCATTAATGAATCGGCCAACGCGCGGGGAGAGGCG
GTTTGCGTATTGGGCGCTCTTCCGCTTCCTCGCTCACTGACTCGCTGCGCTCGGTCGTTCGGCTGCGGCG
AGCGGTATCAGCTCACTCAAAGGCGGTAATACGGTTATCCACAGAATCAGGGGATAACGCAGGAAAGAAC
ATGTGAGCAAAAGGCCAGCAAAAGGCCAGGAACCGTAAAAAGGCCGCGTTGCTGGCGTTTTTCCATAGGC
TCCGCCCCCCTGACGAGCATCACAAAAATCGACGCTCAAGTCAGAGGTGGCGAAACCCGACAGGACTATA
AAGATACCAGGCGTTTCCCCCTGGAAGCTCCCTCGTGCGCTCTCCTGTTCCGACCCTGCCGCTTACCGGA
TACCTGTCCGCCTTTCTCCCTTCGGGAAGCGTGGCGCTTTCTCATAGCTCACGCTGTAGGTATCTCAGTT
CGGTGTAGGTCGTTCGCTCCAAGCTGGGCTGTGTGCACGAACCCCCCGTTCAGCCCGACCGCTGCGCCTT
ATCCGGTAACTATCGTCTTGAGTCCAACCCGGTAAGACACGACTTATCGCCACTGGCAGCAGCCACTGGT
AACAGGATTAGCAGAGCGAGGTATGTAGGCGGTGCTACAGAGTTCTTGAAGTGGTGGCCTAACTACGGCT
ACACTAGAAGAACAGTATTTGGTATCTGCGCTCTGCTGAAGCCAGTTACCTTCGGAAAAAGAGTTGGTAG
CTCTTGATCCGGCAAACAAACCACCGCTGGTAGCGGTGGTTTTTTTGTTTGCAAGCAGCAGATTACGCGC
AGAAAAAAAGGATCTCAAGAAGATCCTTTGATCTTTTCTACGGGGTCTGACGCTCAGTGGAACGAAAACT
CACGTTAAGGGATTTTGGTCATGAGATTATCAAAAAGGATCTTCACCTAGATCCTTTTAAATTAAAAATG
AAGTTTTAAATCAATCTAAAGTATATATGAGTAAACTTGGTCTGACAGTTACCAATGCTTAATCAGTGAG
GCACCTATCTCAGCGATCTGTCTATTTCGTTCATCCATAGTTGCCTGACTCCCCGTCGTGTAGATAACTA
CGATACGGGAGGGCTTACCATCTGGCCCCAGTGCTGCAATGATACCGCGAGACCCACGCTCACCGGCTCC
AGATTTATCAGCAATAAACCAGCCAGCCGGAAGGGCCGAGCGCAGAAGTGGTCCTGCAACTTTATCCGCC
TCCATCCAGTCTATTAATTGTTGCCGGGAAGCTAGAGTAAGTAGTTCGCCAGTTAATAGTTTGCGCAACG
TTGTTGCCATTGCTACAGGCATCGTGGTGTCACGCTCGTCGTTTGGTATGGCTTCATTCAGCTCCGGTTC
CCAACGATCAAGGCGAGTTACATGATCCCCCATGTTGTGCAAAAAAGCGGTTAGCTCCTTCGGTCCTCCG
ATCGTTGTCAGAAGTAAGTTGGCCGCAGTGTTATCACTCATGGTTATGGCAGCACTGCATAATTCTCTTA
CTGTCATGCCATCCGTAAGATGCTTTTCTGTGACTGGTGAGTACTCAACCAAGTCATTCTGAGAATAGTG
TATGCGGCGACCGAGTTGCTCTTGCCCGGCGTCAATACGGGATAATACCGCGCCACATAGCAGAACTTTA
AAAGTGCTCATCATTGGAAAACGTTCTTCGGGGCGAAAACTCTCAAGGATCTTACCGCTGTTGAGATCCA
GTTCGATGTAACCCACTCGTGCACCCAACTGATCTTCAGCATCTTTTACTTTCACCAGCGTTTCTGGGTG
AGCAAAAACAGGAAGGCAAAATGCCGCAAAAAAGGGAATAAGGGCGACACGGAAATGTTGAATACTCATA
CTCTTCCTTTTTCAATATTATTGAAGCATTTATCAGGGTTATTGTCTCATGAGCGGATACATATTTGAAT
GTATTTAGAAAAATAAACAAATAGGGGTTCCGCGCACATTTCCCCGAAAAGTGCCACCTGACGTCGACGG
ATCGGGAGATCTCCCGATCCCCTATGGTGCACTCTCAGTACAATCTGCTCTGATGCCGCATAGTTAAGCC
AGTATCTGCTCCCTGCTTGTGTGTTGGAGGTCGCTGAGTAGTGCGCGAGCAAAATTTAAGCTACAACAAG
GCAAGGCTTGACCGACAATTGCATGAAGAATCTGCTTAGGGTTAGGCGTTTTGCGCTGCTTCGCGATGTA
CGGGCCAGATATACGCGTT
Features (pLannotate 1.2.2; 19 found; start..end, strand, type, name):
      1..380     +  enhancer       CMV enhancer: human cytomegalovirus immediate early enhancer
    381..584     +  promoter       CMV promoter: human cytomegalovirus (CMV) immediate early promoter
    580..613     +  LTR            5' LTR (truncated) (fragment): truncated 5' long terminal repeat (LTR) from HIV-1
    629..647     +  promoter       T7 promoter: promoter for bacteriophage T7 RNA polymerase
   2505..2523    -  promoter       SP6 promoter: promoter for bacteriophage SP6 RNA polymerase
   2549..2773    +  polyA_signal   bGH poly(A) signal: bovine growth hormone polyadenylation signal
   2777..2798    +  promoter       SV40 promoter (fragment): SV40 enhancer and early promoter
   2819..3247    +  rep_origin     f1 ori (sequence partly withheld): f1 bacteriophage origin of replication; arrow indicates direction of (+) strand synthesis
   3261..3590    +  promoter       SV40 promoter: SV40 enhancer and early promoter
   3603..3761    +  CDS            ble (fragment): BLE_KLEPN - Experimental evidence at protein level: Swiss-Prot protein existence level 1. Binding protein with a strong affinity to the bleomycin family of antibiotics. Binds to CL990; an antimitotic-antibiotic compound. From Klebsiella pneumoniae.
   3756..3877    +  polyA_signal   SV40 poly(A) signal: SV40 polyadenylation signal
   3950..3966    -  protein_bind   lac operator: The lac repressor binds to the lac operator to inhibit transcription in E. coli. This inhibition can be relieved by adding lactose or isopropyl-β-D-thiogalactopyranoside (IPTG). lac repressor encoded by lacI
   3974..4004    -  promoter       lac promoter: promoter for the E. coli lac operon
   4019..4040    -  protein_bind   CAP binding site: CAP binding activates transcription in the presence of cAMP. E. coli catabolite activator protein
   4053..4145    -  CDS            lacI (fragment): lac repressor; lacI; The lac repressor binds to the lac operator to inhibit transcription in E. coli. This inhibition can be relieved by adding lactose or isopropyl-β-D-thiogalactopyranoside (IPTG).
   4328..4916    -  rep_origin     ori: high-copy-number ColE1/pMB1/pBR322/pUC origin of replication
   5087..5947    -  CDS            AmpR: β-lactamase; bla; confers resistance to ampicillin, carbenicillin, and related antibiotics
   5948..6052    -  promoter       AmpR promoter: bla
   6111..6163    -  misc_feature   bom (fragment): basis of mobility region from pBR322
