[The description below was written by a language model from this plasmid's Addgene catalogue record and pLannotate feature annotations shown in this document.]
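Description:
pCMV-hAT-19_Crp is a 6.3 kb mammalian expression plasmid built on a pCMV backbone to produce the hAT-19_Crp transposase, a synthetic coding sequence for a hAT-superfamily DNA transposon enzyme. It is maintained in E. coli through a high-copy ColE1/pUC-type origin and selected with ampicillin via the β-lactamase gene and its native promoter. An f1 origin is also present, along with small backbone remnants (lac promoter/operator, CAP site, a lacI fragment and a bom fragment) that have no evident role in the design.

Expression is driven by the human cytomegalovirus immediate-early enhancer and promoter and terminated by the bovine growth hormone polyadenylation signal. The annotation software did not label the transposase itself. However, an unannotated stretch of roughly 1.85 kb lies between the T7 promoter just downstream of CMV and the reverse-oriented SP6 promoter ahead of the bGH signal, and this is where the open reading frame would sit. These phage promoters could serve for in vitro transcription or as sequencing primer sites. No epitope tag or reporter is annotated, and the cloning sites are recorded as unknown. Downstream, a full SV40 early promoter is followed only by a short fragment of a bleomycin-family resistance gene and an SV40 poly(A) signal, so a functional mammalian selection marker appears to be absent and the plasmid seems suited mainly to transient transfection.

The plasmid comes from a survey that tested a large set of DNA transposons for activity in human cells. There it presumably acts as the helper supplying transposase in trans to a separate donor carrying the matching transposon ends, although the record does not describe that partner.
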