Addgene plasmid #217205: pCMV-hAT-19_Crp
Purpose: Mammalian expression vector for expression of hAT-19_Crp transposase (CMV promoter)
Depositing lab: Yong E Zhang. Depositing organization: Institute of Zoology, Chinese Academy of Sciences. Publication: Heterologous survey of 130 DNA transposons in human cells highlights their functional divergence and expands the genome engineering toolbox. Zhang T, Tan S, Tang N, Li Y, Zhang C, Sun J, Guo Y, Gao H, Cai Y, Sun W, Wang C, Fu L, Ma H, Wu Y, Hu X, Zhang X, Gee P, Yan W, Zhao Y, Chen Q, Guo B, Wang H, Zhang YE. Cell. 2024 Jul 11;187(14):3741-3760.e30. doi: 10.1016/j.cell.2024.05.007. Epub 2024 Jun 5. PubMed 38843831.
Backbone
  Vector backbone: pCMV
  Vector type: Mammalian Expression
Growth in bacteria
  Bacterial resistance: Ampicillin, 100 μg/mL
  Growth temperature: 37°C
  Growth strain: DH5alpha
  Copy number: High Copy
Gene/Insert
  Gene/Insert name: hAT-19_Crp transposase
  Species: Synthetic
  Cloning method: Restriction Enzyme; 5′ cloning site Unknown (unknown if destroyed); 3′ cloning site Unknown (unknown if destroyed)
Terms and licenses: Academic/Nonprofit Terms; Industry Terms: Not Available to Industry
How to cite: pCMV-hAT-19_Crp was a gift from Yong E Zhang (Addgene plasmid # 217205 ; http://n2t.net/addgene:217205 ; RRID:Addgene_217205)
